Addgene plasmid #101589: pDONR221-ZNF805
Purpose: Donor Vector containing ZNF805 transcription factor, part of the Human TFome Collection
Depositing lab: George Church. Depositing organization: Harvard Medical School. Publication: A comprehensive library of human transcription factors for cell fate engineering. Ng AHM, Khoshakhlagh P, Rojo Arias JE, Pasquini G, Wang K, Swiersy A, Shipman SL, Appleton E, Kiaee K, Kohman RE, Vernet A, Dysart M, Leeper K, Saylor W, Huang JY, Graveline A, Taipale J, Hill DE, Vidal M, Melero-Martin JM, Busskamp V, Church GM. Nat Biotechnol. 2021 Apr;39(4):510-519. doi: 10.1038/s41587-020-0742-6. Epub 2020 Nov 30. PubMed 33257861.
Backbone
  Vector backbone: pDONR221
  Backbone manufacturer: Invitrogen
  Vector type: Gateway shuttling vector
Growth in bacteria
  Bacterial resistance: Kanamycin, 50 μg/mL
  Growth temperature: 37°C
  Growth strain: DH5alpha
  Copy number: High Copy
Gene/Insert
  Gene/Insert name: ZNF805 (alt name: Q5CZA5 (Uniprot ID))
  Species: H. sapiens (human)
  Mutation: Last nucleotide of stop codon removed to allow for Gateway C-terminal fusions
  Entrez Gene: ZNF805
  Cloning method: Gateway Cloning
  Sequencing primers: 5′ M13F(-21); 3′ M13R
Terms and licenses: Academic/Nonprofit Terms; Industry Terms: Not Available to Industry
Depositor comments: Harvard generated by gene synthesis
How to cite: pDONR221-ZNF805 was a gift from George Church (Addgene plasmid # 101589 ; http://n2t.net/addgene:101589 ; RRID:Addgene_101589)
