[The description below was written by a language model from this plasmid's Addgene catalogue record and pLannotate feature annotations shown in this document.]
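Description:
pDONR221-ZNF805 is a Gateway entry clone built on the Invitrogen pDONR221 backbone, carrying the coding sequence of the human zinc-finger transcription factor ZNF805. It belongs to the Human TFome Collection, a library of human transcription factor open reading frames assembled for cell fate engineering, and the insert was produced by gene synthesis. The 4,418 nt plasmid is maintained in E. coli at high copy through a ColE1/pUC-type origin and is selected with kanamycin via an aminoglycoside phosphotransferase (KanR) gene. It has no eukaryotic promoter or expression elements of its own, so it acts as a shuttle for the ORF rather than as an expression vector.

In the feature table the insert occupies roughly the first 1.9 kb and is bracketed by two attL-type recombination sites, which allow the ORF to be moved into any compatible destination vector by an LR Clonase reaction. The automated annotation labels both sites attL3; pDONR221-derived entry clones normally carry attL1 and attL2, so this naming probably reflects the similarity among attL variants. Likewise, the insert is not annotated as ZNF805. It appears instead as fragments matching ZNF264 and a short engineered zinc-finger domain, most likely partial homology hits among related zinc-finger proteins rather than a different gene. The last nucleotide of the stop codon has been removed so that the ORF can read through into C-terminal tags or fusion partners supplied by the destination vector. Backbone elements include the rrnB T1 and T2 terminators upstream of the cassette, which insulate it from read-through transcription, a T7 promoter next to the downstream att site, and small lacI and lacZα remnants. M13 forward and reverse primer sites flank the cassette for sequence verification.
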