Features (pLannotate 1.2.2; 12 found; start..end, strand, type, name):
      1..696     +  CDS            ZNF264 (fragment): ZN264_HUMAN - Also known as KIAA0412. Experimental evidence at protein level: Swiss-Prot protein existence level 1. May be involved in transcriptional regulation. From Homo sapiens (Human).
   1177..1193    +  CDS            CCR5TC (fragment): zinc-finger domain from the CCR5-224 (+) zinc-finger nuclease that recognizes the left half-site target sequence in the human CCR5 gene (Perez et al., 2008; Gross et al., 2013)
   1786..1881    +  CDS            ZNF264 (fragment): ZN264_HUMAN - Also known as KIAA0412. Experimental evidence at protein level: Swiss-Prot protein existence level 1. May be involved in transcriptional regulation. From Homo sapiens (Human).
   1881..1976    -  protein_bind   attL3: mutant version of attL; recombination site for the Gateway® LR reaction LR Clonase™
   1995..2013    -  promoter       T7 promoter: promoter for bacteriophage T7 RNA polymerase
   2147..2956    +  CDS            KanR: aminoglycoside phosphotransferase; aph(3')-Ia; confers resistance to kanamycin in bacteria or G418 (Geneticin®) in eukaryotes
   3103..3691    +  rep_origin     ori: high-copy-number ColE1/pMB1/pBR322/pUC origin of replication
   3874..3966    +  CDS            lacI (fragment): lac repressor; lacI; The lac repressor binds to the lac operator to inhibit transcription in E. coli. This inhibition can be relieved by adding lactose or isopropyl-β-D-thiogalactopyranoside (IPTG).
   4021..4048    -  terminator     rrnB T2 terminator: transcription terminator T2 from the E. coli rrnB gene
   4180..4223    +  terminator     rrnB T1 terminator: Escherichia coli rrnB; transcription terminator T1 from the E. coli rrnB gene
   4270..4306    -  CDS            lacZα (fragment): LacZα fragment of β-galactosidase; lacZ fragment
   4323..4418    +  protein_bind   attL3: mutant version of attL; recombination site for the Gateway® LR reaction LR Clonase™
>Addgene plasmid #101589 | pDONR221-ZNF805 | depositor full sequence | sequence record 191639 | Full Sequence
ATGGCAATGGCCCTAACTGACCCGGCCCAAGTTTCTGTAACTTTTGATGATGTTGCTGTTACTTTTACAC
AAGAAGAGTGGGGCCAGCTTGACCTGGCCCAGAGGACCCTATACCAAGAAGTAATGCTTGAAAACTGTGG
CCTCCTTGTCAGTTTAGGATGCCCTGTCCCAAGGCCAGAATTAATATACCATTTAGAACATGGCCAAGAA
CCCTGGACGAGAAAAGAAGACCTATCCCAAGGTACCTGCCCTGGAGATAAAGGAAAACCAAAAAGTACAG
AACCTACGACGTGTGAATTAGCCCTCAGTGAAGGAATTTCTTTCTGGGGCCAATTAACCCAAGGAGCATC
TGGAGACAGCCAATTAGGCCAACCAAAAGACCAAGACGGTTTTTCTGAAATGCAAGGAGAGAGATTGAGG
CCTGGCCTAGATTCCCAAAAAGAAAAATTGCCTGGAAAAATGAGCCCAAAACATGATGGTTTAGGAACGG
CAGATTCTGTGTGTTCCAGAATAATCCAAGACAGAGTCAGCCTTGGAGATGATGTCCATGACTGTGATTC
CCATGGATCTGGGAAAAACCCTGTGATCCAAGAGGAAGAGAATATTTTTAAGTGCAATGAGTGCGAGAAG
GTTTTTAATAAGAAGAGGCTCCTGGCCAGACATGAGAGAATACATTCCGGTGTAAAGCCATATGAGTGCA
CTGAATGCGGTAAAACTTTCAGTAAGAGTACATACCTTTTACAACACCATATGGTCCACACAGGTGAGAA
GCCATATAAGTGTATGGAGTGCGGTAAGGCATTTAACAGGAAGAGCCACCTTACACAACACCAGAGGATC
CATTCCGGAGAGAAACCATATAAATGTTCAGAGTGTGGAAAAGCATTCACACACAGGAGCACTTTTGTTC
TCCATAACAGATCCCACACCGGTGAGAAACCTTTTGTCTGTAAAGAATGTGGAAAGGCATTCAGAGACAG
ACCTGGTTTTATCAGACACTACATAATCCACAGTGGAGAAAACCCATATGAGTGTTTTGAGTGCGGAAAA
GTTTTTAAACACAGATCGTACCTGATGTGGCACCAACAGACCCATACTGGTGAGAAGCCATATGAGTGTT
CAGAATGCGGAAAGGCTTTCTGTGAGAGTGCTGCTTTAATCCACCATTATGTGATACACACCGGAGAAAA
GCCTTTTGAATGCCTAGAGTGTGGTAAGGCTTTTAACCACAGGAGTTATTTAAAGAGACACCAAAGGATA
CACACTGGTGAAAAACCATATGTGTGCAGTGAATGTGGTAAAGCTTTCACCCACTGTTCGACTTTTATCC
TCCATAAAAGGGCCCATACAGGAGAAAAACCATTTGAATGTAAAGAGTGCGGGAAAGCTTTTTCAAACAG
GGCAGACCTGATAAGACATTTTTCAATCCACACTGGAGAGAAGCCGTATGAATGTATGGAATGCGGGAAG
GCTTTTAACAGAAGGAGTGGTTTAACCAGACACCAGAGAATCCATTCAGGAGAGAAGCCATATGAGTGTA
TTGAATGTGGGAAGACTTTCTGCTGGAGTACAAACCTAATCAGACATTCGATAATCCATACCGGTGAAAA
GCCATATGAATGTTCTGAGTGTGGGAAAGCATTTTCCAGAAGTTCTTCCCTCACCCAACACCAAAGAATG
CATACTGGCAGAAACCCAATAAGTGTCACTGATGTTGGAAGGCCTTTCACATCTGGCCAAACGAGTGTAA
ATATCCAAGAACTCCTCCTTGGAAAAAATTTCCTAAATGTGACGACAGAAGAAAACCTCCTCCAAGAAGA
AGCATCATATATGGCGAGTGACAGGACATACCAAAGAGAGACGCCCCAAGTAAGTTCCCTCAACTTTCTT
GTACAAAGTTGGCATTATAAGAAAGCATTGCTTATCAATTTGTTGCAACGAACAGGTCACTATCAGTCAA
AATAAAATCATTATTTGCCATCCAGCTGATATCCCCTATAGTGAGTCGTATTACATGGTCATAGCTGTTT
CCTGGCAGCTCTGGCCCGTGTCTCAAAATCTCTGATGTTACATTGCACAAGATAAAAATATATCATCATG
AACAATAAAACTGTCTGCTTACATAAACAGTAATACAAGGGGTGTTATGAGCCATATTCAACGGGAAACG
TCGAGGCCGCGATTAAATTCCAACATGGATGCTGATTTATATGGGTATAAATGGGCTCGCGATAATGTCG
GGCAATCAGGTGCGACAATCTATCGCTTGTATGGGAAGCCCGATGCGCCAGAGTTGTTTCTGAAACATGG
CAAAGGTAGCGTTGCCAATGATGTTACAGATGAGATGGTCAGACTAAACTGGCTGACGGAATTTATGCCT
CTTCCGACCATCAAGCATTTTATCCGTACTCCTGATGATGCATGGTTACTCACCACTGCGATCCCCGGAA
AAACAGCATTCCAGGTATTAGAAGAATATCCTGATTCAGGTGAAAATATTGTTGATGCGCTGGCAGTGTT
CCTGCGCCGGTTGCATTCGATTCCTGTTTGTAATTGTCCTTTTAACAGCGATCGCGTATTTCGTCTCGCT
CAGGCGCAATCACGAATGAATAACGGTTTGGTTGATGCGAGTGATTTTGATGACGAGCGTAATGGCTGGC
CTGTTGAACAAGTCTGGAAAGAAATGCATAAACTTTTGCCATTCTCACCGGATTCAGTCGTCACTCATGG
TGATTTCTCACTTGATAACCTTATTTTTGACGAGGGGAAATTAATAGGTTGTATTGATGTTGGACGAGTC
GGAATCGCAGACCGATACCAGGATCTTGCCATCCTATGGAACTGCCTCGGTGAGTTTTCTCCTTCATTAC
AGAAACGGCTTTTTCAAAAATATGGTATTGATAATCCTGATATGAATAAATTGCAGTTTCATTTGATGCT
CGATGAGTTTTTCTAATCAGAATTGGTTAATTGGTTGTAACACTGGCAGAGCATTACGCTGACTTGACGG
GACGGCGCAAGCTCATGACCAAAATCCCTTAACGTGAGTTACGCGTCGTTCCACTGAGCGTCAGACCCCG
TAGAAAAGATCAAAGGATCTTCTTGAGATCCTTTTTTTCTGCGCGTAATCTGCTGCTTGCAAACAAAAAA
ACCACCGCTACCAGCGGTGGTTTGTTTGCCGGATCAAGAGCTACCAACTCTTTTTCCGAAGGTAACTGGC
TTCAGCAGAGCGCAGATACCAAATACTGTTCTTCTAGTGTAGCCGTAGTTAGGCCACCACTTCAAGAACT
CTGTAGCACCGCCTACATACCTCGCTCTGCTAATCCTGTTACCAGTGGCTGCTGCCAGTGGCGATAAGTC
GTGTCTTACCGGGTTGGACTCAAGACGATAGTTACCGGATAAGGCGCAGCGGTCGGGCTGAACGGGGGGT
TCGTGCACACAGCCCAGCTTGGAGCGAACGACCTACACCGAACTGAGATACCTACAGCGTGAGCTATGAG
AAAGCGCCACGCTTCCCGAAGGGAGAAAGGCGGACAGGTATCCGGTAAGCGGCAGGGTCGGAACAGGAGA
GCGCACGAGGGAGCTTCCAGGGGGAAACGCCTGGTATCTTTATAGTCCTGTCGGGTTTCGCCACCTCTGA
CTTGAGCGTCGATTTTTGTGATGCTCGTCAGGGGGGCGGAGCCTATGGAAAAACGCCAGCAACGCGGCCT
TTTTACGGTTCCTGGCCTTTTGCTGGCCTTTTGCTCACATGTTCTTTCCTGCGTTATCCCCTGATTCTGT
GGATAACCGTATTACCGCCTTTGAGTGAGCTGATACCGCTCGCCGCAGCCGAACGACCGAGCGCAGCGAG
TCAGTGAGCGAGGAAGCGGAAGAGCGCCCAATACGCAAACCGCCTCTCCCCGCGCGTTGGCCGATTCATT
AATGCAGCTGGCACGACAGGTTTCCCGACTGGAAAGCGGGCAGTGAGCGCAACGCAATTAATACGCGTAC
CGCTAGCCAGGAAGAGTTTGTAGAAACGCAAAAAGGCCATCCGTCAGGATGGCCTTCTGCTTAGTTTGAT
GCCTGGCAGTTTATGGCGGGCGTCCTGCCCGCCACCCTCCGGGCCGTTGCTTCACAACGTTCAAATCCGC
TCCCGGCGGATTTGTCCTACTCAGGAGAGCGTTCACCGACAAACAACAGATAAAACGAAAGGCCCAGTCT
TCCGACTGAGCCTTTCGTTTTATTTGATGCCTGGCAGTTCCCTACTCTCGCGTTAACGCTAGCATGGATG
TTTTCCCAGTCACGACGTTGTAAAACGACGGCCAGTCTTAAGCTCGGGCCCCAAATAATGATTTTATTTT
GACTGATAGTGACCTGTTCGTTGCAACAAATTGATGAGCAATGCTTTTTTATAATGCCAACTTTGTACAA
AAAAGTTG
