>Addgene plasmid #101589 | pDONR221-ZNF805 | depositor partial sequence | sequence record 191640 | insert
ATGGCAATGGCCCTAACTGACCCGGCCCAAGTTTCTGTAACTTTTGATGATGTTGCTGTTACTTTTACAC
AAGAAGAGTGGGGCCAGCTTGACCTGGCCCAGAGGACCCTATACCAAGAAGTAATGCTTGAAAACTGTGG
CCTCCTTGTCAGTTTAGGATGCCCTGTCCCAAGGCCAGAATTAATATACCATTTAGAACATGGCCAAGAA
CCCTGGACGAGAAAAGAAGACCTATCCCAAGGTACCTGCCCTGGAGATAAAGGAAAACCAAAAAGTACAG
AACCTACGACGTGTGAATTAGCCCTCAGTGAAGGAATTTCTTTCTGGGGCCAATTAACCCAAGGAGCATC
TGGAGACAGCCAATTAGGCCAACCAAAAGACCAAGACGGTTTTTCTGAAATGCAAGGAGAGAGATTGAGG
CCTGGCCTAGATTCCCAAAAAGAAAAATTGCCTGGAAAAATGAGCCCAAAACATGATGGTTTAGGAACGG
CAGATTCTGTGTGTTCCAGAATAATCCAAGACAGAGTCAGCCTTGGAGATGATGTCCATGACTGTGATTC
CCATGGATCTGGGAAAAACCCTGTGATCCAAGAGGAAGAGAATATTTTTAAGTGCAATGAGTGCGAGAAG
GTTTTTAATAAGAAGAGGCTCCTGGCCAGACATGAGAGAATACATTCCGGTGTAAAGCCATATGAGTGCA
CTGAATGCGGTAAAACTTTCAGTAAGAGTACATACCTTTTACAACACCATATGGTCCACACAGGTGAGAA
GCCATATAAGTGTATGGAGTGCGGTAAGGCATTTAACAGGAAGAGCCACCTTACACAACACCAGAGGATC
CATTCCGGAGAGAAACCATATAAATGTTCAGAGTGTGGAAAAGCATTCACACACAGGAGCACTTTTGTTC
TCCATAACAGATCCCACACCGGTGAGAAACCTTTTGTCTGTAAAGAATGTGGAAAGGCATTCAGAGACAG
ACCTGGTTTTATCAGACACTACATAATCCACAGTGGAGAAAACCCATATGAGTGTTTTGAGTGCGGAAAA
GTTTTTAAACACAGATCGTACCTGATGTGGCACCAACAGACCCATACTGGTGAGAAGCCATATGAGTGTT
CAGAATGCGGAAAGGCTTTCTGTGAGAGTGCTGCTTTAATCCACCATTATGTGATACACACCGGAGAAAA
GCCTTTTGAATGCCTAGAGTGTGGTAAGGCTTTTAACCACAGGAGTTATTTAAAGAGACACCAAAGGATA
CACACTGGTGAAAAACCATATGTGTGCAGTGAATGTGGTAAAGCTTTCACCCACTGTTCGACTTTTATCC
TCCATAAAAGGGCCCATACAGGAGAAAAACCATTTGAATGTAAAGAGTGCGGGAAAGCTTTTTCAAACAG
GGCAGACCTGATAAGACATTTTTCAATCCACACTGGAGAGAAGCCGTATGAATGTATGGAATGCGGGAAG
GCTTTTAACAGAAGGAGTGGTTTAACCAGACACCAGAGAATCCATTCAGGAGAGAAGCCATATGAGTGTA
TTGAATGTGGGAAGACTTTCTGCTGGAGTACAAACCTAATCAGACATTCGATAATCCATACCGGTGAAAA
GCCATATGAATGTTCTGAGTGTGGGAAAGCATTTTCCAGAAGTTCTTCCCTCACCCAACACCAAAGAATG
CATACTGGCAGAAACCCAATAAGTGTCACTGATGTTGGAAGGCCTTTCACATCTGGCCAAACGAGTGTAA
ATATCCAAGAACTCCTCCTTGGAAAAAATTTCCTAAATGTGACGACAGAAGAAAACCTCCTCCAAGAAGA
AGCATCATATATGGCGAGTGACAGGACATACCAAAGAGAGACGCCCCAAGTAAGTTCCCT
